Addgene plasmid #202333: 98.b_pSTC0-zeo
Purpose: Design 98.b in modified pSTC0 vector in which kan resistance cassette is replaced with zeo resistance cassette
Depositing lab: Nicholas Gauthier. Depositing organization: Dana-Farber Cancer Institute. Publication: Simultaneous enhancement of multiple functional properties using evolution-informed protein design. Fram B, Su Y, Truebridge I, Riesselman AJ, Ingraham JB, Passera A, Napier E, Thadani NN, Lim S, Roberts K, Kaur G, Stiffler MA, Marks DS, Bahl CD, Khan AR, Sander C, Gauthier NP. Nat Commun. 2024 Jun 20;15(1):5141. doi: 10.1038/s41467-024-49119-x. PubMed 38902262.
Backbone
  Vector backbone: pSTC0-zeo
Growth in bacteria
  Bacterial resistance: Bleocin (Zeocin), 50 μg/mL
  Growth temperature: 37°C
  Growth strain: DH5alpha
  Copy number: Unknown
Gene/Insert
  Gene/Insert name: 98.b
  Species: Synthetic
Terms and licenses: Academic/Nonprofit Terms; Industry Terms: Not Available to Industry
Depositor comments: Please visit https://doi.org/10.1101/2023.05.09.539914 for bioRxiv preprint.
How to cite: 98.b_pSTC0-zeo was a gift from Nicholas Gauthier (Addgene plasmid # 202333 ; http://n2t.net/addgene:202333 ; RRID:Addgene_202333)
