[The description below was written by a language model from this plasmid's Addgene catalogue record and pLannotate feature annotations shown in this document.]
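Description:
98.b_pSTC0-zeo is a small bacterial plasmid of about 3.6 kb that carries a synthetic designed sequence called "98.b". Its backbone is a modified pSTC0 vector in which the original kanamycin resistance cassette has been replaced by a Zeocin resistance cassette. It replicates in E. coli from a ColE1/pUC-type origin. That origin class is generally high copy, although the catalogue lists the copy number as unknown. Selection uses the Sh ble gene (BleoR), whose product binds and sequesters bleomycin-family antibiotics, including Zeocin.

The feature table does not label any element as 98.b. It does annotate a full-length β-lactamase coding sequence (AmpR) immediately downstream of the bla promoter, even though ampicillin is not the listed selection. The associated publication concerns evolution-informed protein design. It is therefore plausible that this annotated "AmpR" reading frame is the 98.b design, a β-lactamase-like variant expressed from the bla promoter and kept under an independent marker so that its activity can be tested. The record does not say this, so it should be treated as an inference.

The plasmid also contains a reading frame annotated as the Herbaspirillum frisingense-derived fluorescent protein hfriFP, on the opposite strand from the AmpR-like frame. A putative bacterial terminator lies upstream of it. Downstream are the rrnB T1, T7Te and his operon terminators and a BioBrick suffix, which indicates a BioBrick-style vector lineage. No promoter is annotated for the fluorescent protein or for the Zeocin marker. The plasmid presumably serves for expression and functional characterisation of the designed protein in bacteria.
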