Features (pLannotate 1.2.2; 10 found; start..end, strand, type, name):
    612..986     -  CDS            BleoR: antibiotic-binding protein; Sh ble from Streptoalloteichus hindustanus; confers resistance to bleomycin, phleomycin, and Zeocin™
   1141..2001    -  CDS            AmpR: β-lactamase; bla; confers resistance to ampicillin, carbenicillin, and related antibiotics
   2002..2106    -  promoter       AmpR promoter: bla
   2196..2239    -  terminator     bacterial terminator: putative bacterial transcription terminator
   2263..2973    +  CDS            hfriFP: hfriFP is a fluorescent protein published in 2013, derived from Herbaspirillum frisingense.
   2996..3067    +  terminator     rrnB T1 terminator: transcription terminator T1 from the E. coli rrnB gene
   3083..3110    +  terminator     T7Te terminator: phage T7 early transcription terminator
   3117..3137    +  misc_feature   BioBrick suffix: universal suffix for all parts
   3138..3195    +  terminator     his operon terminator: This putative transcriptin terminator from the E. coli his operon has a 2-bp deletion introduced during synthesis. Its efficiency has not been determined.
   3390..379     -  rep_origin     ori (across the origin): high-copy-number ColE1/pMB1/pBR322/pUC origin of replication
>Addgene plasmid #202333 | 98.b_pSTC0-zeo | addgene full sequence | sequence record 405926 | Addgene NGS Result
GTATCTCAGTTCGGTGTAGGTCGTTCGCTCCAAGCTGGGCTGTGTGCACGAACCCCCCGTTCAGCCCGAC
CGCTGCGCCTTATCCGGTAACTATCGTCTTGAGTCCAACCCGGTAAGACACGACTTATCGCCACTGGCAG
CAGCCACTGGTAACAGGATTAGCAGAGCGAGGTATGTAGGCGGTGCTACAGAGTTCTTGAAGTGGTGGCC
TAACTACGGCTACACTAGAAGAACAGTATTTGGTATCTGCGCTCTGCTGAAGCCAGTTACCTTCGGAAAA
AGAGTTGGTAGCTCTTGATCCGGCAAACAAACCACCGCTGGTAGCGGTGGTTTTTTTGTTTGCAAGCAGC
AGATTACGCGCAGAAAAAAAGGATCTCAAGAAGATCCTTTGATCTTTTCTACGGGGTCTGACGCTCAGTG
GAACGAAAACTCACGTTAAGGGATTTTGGTCATGAGATTATCAAAAAGGATCTTCACCTAGATCCTTTTA
AATTAAAAATGAAGTTTTAAATCAATCTAAAGTATATATGAGTAAACTTGGTCTGACAGCTCGAGTCCCG
TCAAGTCAGCGTAATGCTCTGCCAGTGTTACAACCAATTAACCAATTCTGATCAGTCCTGCTCCTCGGCC
ACGAAGTGCACGCAGTTGCCGGCCGGGTCGCGCAGGGCGAACTCCCGCCCCCACGGCTGCTCGCCGATCT
CGGTCATGGCCGGCCCGGAGGCGTCCCGGAAGTTCGTGGACACGACCTCCGACCACTCGGCGTACAGCTC
GTCCAGGCCGCGCACCCACACCCAGGCCAGGGTGTTGTCCGGCACCACCTGGTCCTGGACCGCGCTGATG
AACAGGGTCACGTCGTCCCGGACCACACCGGCGAAGTCGTCCTCCACGAAGTCCCGGGAGAACCCGAGCC
GGTCGGTCCAGAACTCGACCGCTCCGGCGACGTCGCGCGCGGTGAGCACCGGAACGGCACTGGTCAACTT
GGCCATAACACCCCTTGTATTACTGTTTATGTAAGCAGACAGTTTTATTGTTCATGATGATATATTTTTA
TCTTGTGCAATGTAACATCAGAGATTTTGAGACACAACGTGGCTTTGTTGAATAAATCGAACTTTTGCTG
AGTTGAAGGATCAGCTCGAGTTACCAATGCTTAATCAGTGAGGCACCTATCTCAGCGATCTGTCTATTTC
GTTCATCCATAGTTGCCTGACTCCCCGTCAAGTAGATAACTACGATACGGGAGGGCTTACCATCTGGCCC
CAGTGCTGCAATGATACCGCGAGACCCACGCTCACCGGCTCCAGATTTATCAGCAATAAACCAGCCAGCC
GGAAGGGCCGAGCGCAGAAGTGGTCCTGCAACTTTATCCGCCTCCATCCAGTCTATTAATTGTTGCCGGG
AAGCTAGAGTAAGTAGTTCGCCAGTTAATAGTTTGCGCAACGTTGTTGCCATTGCTGCAGGGGTCGTGGT
GTCACGCTCGTCGCCTGGTATGGCTTCATTCAGCTCCGGTTCCCAACGATCAAGGCGAGTTACATGATCC
CCCATGTTTCTCAAAAAAGCGGTTAGCTCCTTCGGTCCTCCGATCGTTGTCAGAAGTAAGTTGGCAGCAG
TGTTATCACTCATGGTTATGGCAGCACTGCATAATTCCCCTACTGTCATGCCATCCGTAAGATGCTTTTC
TGTGACTGGTGAGTACTCAACCAAGTCATTCTGAGAATAGTGTATGCGGCGACCGAGTTGCTCTTGCCCG
GCGTCAACACGGGATAATACCGCACCACATAGCAGAACTTTAAAAGTGCTCATCATTGGAAAACGTTCAT
CGGGGCGATAACTCTCAAGGATCTTACCGCTCGCGAGATCCAGTTCAGCGTAACCCACTCGTGCACCCAA
CTGATCTTCAGCATCTTTTACTGCCACCAGCGTTTCTGGGTGAGCAAAAACAGGAAGGCAAAATGCCGCA
AAAAAGGGAATAAGGGCGACACGAAAATGTTGAATACTCATACTCTTCCTTTTTCAATATTATTGAAGCA
TTTATCAGGGTTATTGTCTCATGAGCGGATACATATTTGAATGTATTTAGAAAAATAAACAAATAGGGGT
TCCGCGCACATTTCCCCGAAAAGTGCCACCTGACGTCTAAGAAACCATTATTATCATGACATTAACCTAT
AAAAATAGGCGTATCACGAGGCAGAATTTCAGATAAAAAAAATCCTTAGCTTTCGCTAAGGATGATTTCT
GGAATTCGCGGCCGCTGCTAGCCGTAAAGGAGAAGAACTTTTCACTGGAGTTGTCCCAATTCTTGTTGAA
TTAGATGGTGATGTTAATGGGCACAAATTTTCTGTCAGTGGAGAGGGTGAAGGTGATGCAACATACGGAA
AACTTACCCTTAAATTTATTTGCACTACTGGAAAACTACCTGTTCCATGGCCAACACTTGTCACTACTTT
CGGTTATGGTGTTCAATGCTTTGCGAGATACCCAGATCATATGAAACAGCATGACTTTTTCAAGAGTGCC
ATGCCCGAAGGTTATGTACAGGAAAGAACTATATTTTTCAAAGATGACGGGAACTACAAGACACGTGCTG
AAGTCAAGTTTGAAGGTGATACCCTTGTTAATAGAATCGAGTTAAAAGGTATTGATTTTAAAGAAGATGG
AAACATTCTTGGACACAAATTGGAATACAACTATAACTCACACAATGTATACATCATGGCAGACAAACAA
AAGAATGGAATCAAAGTTAACTTCAAAATTAGACACAACATTGAAGATGGAAGCGTTCAACTAGCAGACC
ATTATCAACAAAATACTCCAATTGGCGATGGCCCTGTCCTTTTACCAGACAACCATTACCTGTCCACACA
ATCTGCCCTTTCGAAAGATCCCAACGAAAAGAGAGACCACATGGTCCTTCTTGAGTTTGTAACAGCTGCT
GGGATTACACATGGCATGGATGAACTATACAAATAATAATACTAGAGCCAGGCATCAAATAAAACGAAAG
GCTCAGTCGAAAGACTGGGCCTTTCGTTTTATCTGTTGTTTGTCGGTGAACGCTCTCTACTAGAGTCACA
CTGGCTCACCTTCGGGTGGGCCTTTCTGCGTTTATATACTAGTAGCGGCCGCTGCAGTCCGGCAAAAAAG
GGCAAGGTGTCACCACCCTGCCCTTTTTCTTTAAAACCGAAAAGATTACTTCGCGTTATGCAGGCTTCCT
CGCTCACTGACTCGCTGCGCTCGGTCGTTCGGCTGCGGCGAGCGGTATCAGCTCACTCAAAGGCGGTAAT
ACGGTTATCCACAGAATCAGGGGATAACGCAGGAAAGAACATGTGAGCAAAAGGCCAGCAAAAGGCCAGG
AACCGTAAAAAGGCCGCGTTGCTGGCGTTTTTCCACAGGCTCCGCCCCCCTGACGAGCATCACAAAAATC
GACGCTCAAGTCAGAGGTGGCGAAACCCGACAGGACTATAAAGATACCAGGCGTTTCCCCCTGGAAGCTC
CCTCGTGCGCTCTCCTGTTCCGACCCTGCCGCTTACCGGATACCTGTCCGCCTTTCTCCCTTCGGGAAGC
GTGGCGCTTTCTCATAGCTCACGCTGTAG
